>Addgene plasmid #15392 | LB1360 (Bcl-2 promoter with MHS4) | addgene partial sequence | sequence record 21840 | 15392 with LucNrev
GAAGATGGCGCCGGGCCTTTCTTTATGTTTTTGGCGTCTTCCATTTTACCAACAGTACCGGNATGCCAAG
CTTGAGGAAAAGTAACGGGGGCCAACGGCACCTCTCGCCCCAGCTCCCACCCCACGGCCCCCAGAGAAAG
AAGAGGAGTTATAATCCAGCTATTTTATTGGATGTGCTTTGCATTCTTGGACGAGGGGGTGTCTTCAATC
ACGCGGAACACTTGATTCTGGTGTTTCCCCCTTGGCATGAGATGCAGGAAATTTTTATTCCAATTCCTTT
CGGATCTTTATTTCATGAGGCACGTTATTATTGGTAAGTATTGTTAATATCAGTCTACTTCCTCTGTGAT
GCTGAAAGGTTAAAGAAAAAACNAACTAATAAGTAAAAAATCAGGTGCGTTTCCCTGTACACACTGAGTG
AAAGCAGGGCATACACACTACAAGTAACACGGCTAAAAAGAATGTATTAAGCTGCCTGGAAATTAAATTT
ACTCGAATGCACTTTAAGTAAAAAATCTCAAAGGTTTCCATTGAAAGTTACATTAAACCAANTTCCTGTG
CANAGAACTTACTTGTATTTTTTAAGNACNGCATGATCCTCTGNCAAGCTTTCCTTTTTGTAAAACCAAA
ACCAATGCNTAANGCNACGNTCCCATCANGCTTCAGCACTTCTCG
