[The description below was written by a language model from this plasmid's Addgene catalogue record.]
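Description:
LB1360 (Bcl-2 promoter with MHS4) is a luciferase reporter plasmid built on the pREP4 backbone, a commercial vector of about 10.2 kb. It is catalogued as a mammalian expression, bacterial expression and luciferase vector. It is propagated in E. coli under ampicillin selection, and a hygromycin marker allows selection of transfected mammalian cells. pREP4 is generally known as an Epstein-Barr virus-based episomal vector, which would let a reporter persist extrachromosomally in suitable cells. However, no feature table accompanies this record, so the origins of replication and other backbone elements cannot be confirmed here. The copy number is listed as unknown.

The payload is a roughly 1.4 kb human insert described as the full BCL2 promoter combined with the immunoglobulin heavy-chain (IgH) enhancer MHS4. Luciferase is recorded as a C-terminal element carried on the backbone. This indicates that the BCL2 regulatory region sits upstream of the luciferase coding sequence and drives it, so that light output reports promoter activity rather than the plasmid expressing Bcl-2 protein. The position and orientation of the MHS4 enhancer relative to the promoter and reporter are not stated, and the cloning sites are given only by reference to a map.

The associated study concerns how the IgH 3' enhancers deregulate bcl-2 promoter usage in t(14;18) lymphoma cells, where the translocation places BCL2 next to the IgH locus. The construct is therefore suited to testing how the MHS4 enhancer affects BCL2 promoter activity in transfected cells, presumably alongside related promoter-only or other enhancer-bearing reporters.
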