Addgene plasmid #15392: LB1360 (Bcl-2 promoter with MHS4)
Depositing lab: Linda Boxer. Depositing organization: Stanford University. Publication: The immunoglobulin heavy-chain gene 3' enhancers deregulate bcl-2 promoter usage in t(14;18) lymphoma cells. Duan H, Heckman CA, Boxer LM. Oncogene. 2007 Apr 19. 26(18):2635-41. 10.1038/sj.onc.1210061 PubMed 17043638.
Backbone
  Vector backbone: pREP4
  Backbone manufacturer: Invitrogen
  Backbone size w/o insert (bp): 10183
  Vector type: Mammalian Expression, Bacterial Expression, Luciferase
  Selectable markers: Hygromycin
Growth in bacteria
  Bacterial resistance: Ampicillin, 100 μg/mL
  Growth temperature: 37°C
  Growth strain: DH5alpha
  Copy number: Unknown
Gene/Insert
  Gene/Insert name: B-cell lymphoma/leukemia-2 (alt name: Bcl-2)
  Species: H. sapiens (human)
  Insert size (bp): 1381
  Mutation: Bcl-2 full promoter with IgH enhancers MHS4
  Entrez Gene: BCL2 (a.k.a. Bcl-2, PPP1R50)
  Tag / fusion protein: Luciferase (C terminal on backbone)
  Cloning method: Restriction Enzyme; 5′ cloning site See map (not destroyed); 3′ cloning site See map (not destroyed)
  Sequencing primers: 5′ pREP_fwd
Terms and licenses: Academic/Nonprofit Terms; Industry Terms: Not Available to Industry
How to cite: LB1360 (Bcl-2 promoter with MHS4) was a gift from Linda Boxer (Addgene plasmid # 15392 ; http://n2t.net/addgene:15392 ; RRID:Addgene_15392)
